>Addgene plasmid #65287 | Str-KDEL_SBP-mCherry-Ecadherin | depositor full sequence | sequence record 120702 | Str-KDEL_SBP-mCherry-Ecadherin sequence 8135 bps
GACGGATCGGGAGATCTCCCGATCCCCTATGGTCGACTCTCAGTACAATCTGCTCTGATGCCGCATAGTT
AAGCCAGTATCTGCTCCCTGCTTGTGTGTTGGAGGTCGCTGAGTAGTGCGCGAGCAAAATTTAAGCTACA
ACAAGGCAAGGCTTGACCGACAATTGCATGAAGAATCTGCTTAGGGTTAGGCGTTTTGCGCTGCTTCGCG
ATGTACGGGCCAGATATACGCGTTGACATTGATTATTGACTAGTTATTAATAGTAATCAATTACGGGGTC
ATTAGTTCATAGCCCATATATGGAGTTCCGCGTTACATAACTTACGGTAAATGGCCCGCCTGGCTGACCG
CCCAACGACCCCCGCCCATTGACGTCAATAATGACGTATGTTCCCATAGTAACGCCAATAGGGACTTTCC
ATTGACGTCAATGGGTGGACTATTTACGGTAAACTGCCCACTTGGCAGTACATCAAGTGTATCATATGCC
AAGTACGCCCCCTATTGACGTCAATGACGGTAAATGGCCCGCCTGGCATTATGCCCAGTACATGACCTTA
TGGGACTTTCCTACTTGGCAGTACATCTACGTATTAGTCATCGCTATTACCATGGTGATGCGGTTTTGGC
AGTACATCAATGGGCGTGGATAGCGGTTTGACTCACGGGGATTTCCAAGTCTCCACCCCATTGACGTCAA
TGGGAGTTTGTTTTGGCACCAAAATCAACGGGACTTTCCAAAATGTCGTAACAACTCCGCCCCATTGACG
CAAATGGGCGGTAGGCGTGTACGGTGGGAGGTCTATATAAGCAGAGCTCTCTGGCTAACTAGAGAACCCA
CTGCTTACTGGCTTATCGAAATTAATACGACTCACTATAGGGAGACCCAAGCTTGGTACCGAGCTCGGAT
CGATATCTGCGGCCTAGCTAGCGCTTAAGGCCTGTTAACCGGTATGGATGTATGCGTCCGTCTTGCCCTG
TGGCTCCTCTGGGGACTCCTCCTGCACCAGGGCCAGAGCCTCAGCCATAGTCACAGTGAGAAGGCGACAG
GAACCAGCTCGGGCGCCGGTTTAAACGACCCTAGCAAAGACTCAAAAGCTCAGGTGTCCGCTGCCGAGGC
TGGCATTACTGGAACATGGTACAATCAGCTCGGGAGCACCTTTATTGTGACTGCTGGAGCCGATGGAGCC
CTCACCGGAACATACGAATCTGCTGTGGGAAACGCCGAATCACGGTACGTCCTCACTGGCCGATACGATA
GTGCCCCTGCCACCGACGGATCTGGGACTGCCCTGGGATGGACTGTCGCTTGGAAAAACAACTACCGGAA
TGCTCATTCTGCCACAACATGGAGTGGACAGTACGTGGGAGGCGCTGAGGCTAGAATCAATACACAGTGG
CTGCTCACATCTGGCACAACCGAGGCAAATGCTTGGAAATCCACCCTGGTGGGACATGACACATTCACCA
AAGTGAAACCCTCCGCCGCTTCAATCGATGCCGCCAAAAAAGCCGGAGTCAACAACGGCAATCCTCTGGA
TGCCGTCCAGCAGCTCGGACCGAAAGATGAACTGTGAGCGGCCGCATAGATAACTGATCCAGTGTGCTGG
AATTAATTCGCTGTCTGCGAGGGCCAGCTGTTGGGGTGAGTACTCCCTCTCAAAAGCGGGCATGACTTCT
GCGCTAAGATTGTCAGTTTCCAAAAACGAGGAGGATTTGATATTCACCTGGCCCGCGGTGATGCCTTTGA
GGGTGGCCGCGTCCATCTGGTCAGAAAAGACAATCTTTTTGTTGTCAAGCTTGAGGTGTGGCAGGCTTGA
GATCTGGCCATACACTTGAGTGACAATGACATCCACTTTGCCTTTCTCTCCACAGGTGTCCACTCCCAGG
TCCAACTGCAGGTCGAGCATGCATCTAGGGCGGCCAATTCCGCCCCTCTCCCTCCCCCCCCCCTAACGTT
ACTGGCCGAAGCCGCTTGGAATAAGGCCGGTGTGCGTTTGTCTATATGTTATTTTCCACCATATTGCCGT
CTTTTGGCAATGTGAGGGCCCGGAAACCTGGCCCTGTCTTCTTGACGAGCATTCCTAGGGGTCTTTCCCC
TCTCGCCAAAGGAATGCAAGGTCTGTTGAATGTCGTGAAGGAAGCAGTTCCTCTGGAAGCTTCTTGAAGA
CAAACAACGTCTGTAGCGACCCTTTGCAGGCAGCGGAACCCCCCACCTGGCGACAGGTGCCTCTGCGGCC
AAAAGCCACGTGTATAAGATACACCTGCAAAGGCGGCACAACCCCAGTGCCACGTTGTGAGTTGGATAGT
TGTGGAAAGAGTCAAATGGCTCTCCTCAAGCGTATTCAACAAGGGGCTGAAGGATGCCCAGAAGGTACCC
CATTGTATGGGATCTGATCTGGGGCCTCGGTGCACATGCTTTACATGTGTTTAGTCGAGGTTAAAAAAAC
GTCTAGGCCCCCCGAACCACGGGGACGTGGTTTTCCTTTGAAAAACACGATGATAAGCTTGCCACAACCC
GGGAGGCGCGCCATGTACAGGATGCAACTCCTGTCTTGCATTGCACTAAGTCTTGCACTTGTCACGAATT
CCGACGAGAAGACCACTGGTTGGCGAGGTGGACACGTTGTTGAAGGACTGGCTGGGGAACTTGAACAACT
TCGTGCACGACTGGAGCATCACCCACAAGGTCAACGTGAACCACCTGCAGGTGTGAGCAAGGGCGAGGAG
GATAACATGGCCATCATCAAGGAGTTCATGCGCTTCAAGGTGCACATGGAGGGCTCCGTGAACGGCCACG
AGTTCGAGATCGAGGGCGAGGGCGAGGGCCGCCCCTACGAGGGCACCCAGACCGCCAAGCTGAAGGTGAC
CAAGGGTGGCCCCCTGCCCTTCGCCTGGGACATCCTGTCCCCTCAGTTCATGTACGGCTCCAAGGCCTAC
GTGAAGCACCCCGCCGACATCCCCGACTACTTGAAGCTGTCCTTCCCCGAGGGCTTCAAGTGGGAGCGCG
TGATGAACTTCGAGGACGGCGGCGTGGTGACCGTGACCCAGGACTCCTCCCTACAGGACGGCGAGTTCAT
CTACAAGGTGAAGCTGCGCGGCACCAACTTCCCCTCCGACGGCCCCGTAATGCAGAAGAAGACCATGGGC
TGGGAGGCCTCCTCCGAGCGGATGTACCCCGAGGACGGCGCCCTGAAGGGCGAGATCAAGCAGAGGCTGA
AGCTGAAGGACGGCGGCCACTACGACGCTGAGGTCAAGACCACCTACAAGGCCAAGAAGCCCGTGCAGCT
GCCCGGCGCCTACAACGTCAACATCAAGTTGGACATCACCTCCCACAACGAGGACTACACCATCGTGGAA
CAGTACGAACGCGCCGAGGGCCGCCACTCCACCGGCGGCATGGACGAGCTGTACAAGGGCCGGCCAGACT
GGGTCATCCCTCCCATCAGCTGCCCCGAAAATGAAAAGGGTGAATTCCCAAAGAACCTGGTTCAGATCAA
ATCCAACAGGGACAAAGAAACAAAGGTTTTCTACAGCATCACCGGCCAAGGAGCTGACAAACCCCCCGTT
GGCGTTTTCATCATTGAGAGGGAGACAGGCTGGCTGAAAGTGACACAGCCTCTGGATAGAGAAGCCATTG
CCAAGTACATCCTCTATTCTCATGCCGTGTCATCAAATGGGGAAGCGGTGGAGGATCCCATGGAGATAGT
GATCACAGTGACAGATCAGAATGACAACAGGCCAGAGTTTACCCAGGAGGTGTTTGAGGGATCCGTTGCA
GAAGGCGCTGTTCCAGGAACCTCCGTGATGAAGGTCTCAGCCACCGATGCAGACGATGACGTCAACACCT
ACAACGCTGCCATCGCCTACACCATCGTCAGCCAGGATCCTGAGCTGCCTCACAAAAACATGTTCACTGT
CAATAGGGACACCGGGGTCATCAGTGTGCTCACCTCTGGGCTGGACCGAGAGAGTTACCCTACATACACT
CTGGTGGTTCAGGCTGCTGACCTTCAAGGCGAAGGCTTGAGCACAACAGCCAAGGCTGTGATCACTGTCA
AGGATATTAATGACAACGCTCCTGTCTTCAACCCGAGCACGTATCAGGGTCAAGTGCCTGAGAATGAGGT
CAATGCCCGGATCGCCACACTCAAAGTGACCGATGATGATGCCCCCAACACTCCGGCGTGGAAAGCTGTG
TACACCGTAGTCAACGATCCTGACCAGCAGTTCGTTGTTGTCACAGACCCCACGACCAATGATGGCATTT
TGAAAACAGCCAAGGGCTTGGATTTTGAGGCCAAGCAGCAATACATCCTTCATGTGAGAGTGGAGAACGA
GGAACCCTTTGAGGGGTCTCTTGTCCCTTCCACAGCCACTGTCACTGTGGACGTGGTAGACGTGAATGAA
GCCCCCATCTTTATGCCTGCGGAGAGGAGAGTCGAAGTGCCCGAAGACTTTGGTGTGGGTCAGGAAATCA
CATCTTATACCGCTCGAGAGCCGGACACGTTCATGGATCAGAAGATCACGTATCGGATTTGGAGGGACAC
TGCCAACTGGCTGGAGATTAACCCAGAGACTGGTGCCATTTTCACGCGCGCTGAGATGGACAGAGAAGAC
GCTGAGCATGTGAAGAACAGCACATATGTAGCTCTCATCATCGCCACAGATGATGGTTCACCCATTGCCA
CTGGCACGGGCACTCTTCTCCTGGTCCTGTTAGACGTCAATGACAACGCTCCCATCCCAGAACCTCGAAA
CATGCAGTTCTGCCAGAGGAACCCACAGCCTCATATCATCACCATCTTGGATCCAGACCTTCCCCCCAAC
ACGTCCCCCTTTACTGCTGAGCTAACCCATGGGGCCAGCGTCAACTGGACCATTGAGTATAATGACGCAG
CTCAAGAATCTCTCATTTTGCAACCAAGAAAGGACTTAGAGATTGGCGAATACAAAATCCATCTCAAGCT
CGCGGATAACCAGAACAAAGACCAGGTGACCACGTTGGACGTCCATGTGTGTGACTGTGAAGGGACGGTC
AACAACTGCATGAAGGCGGGAATCGTGGCAGCAGGATTGCAAGTTCCTGCCATCCTCGGAATCCTTGGAG
GGATCCTCGCCCTGCTGATTCTGATCCTGCTGCTCCTACTGTTTCTACGGAGGAGAACGGTGGTCAAAGA
GCCCCTGCTGCCACCAGATGATGATACCCGGGACAATGTGTATTACTATGATGAAGAAGGAGGTGGAGAA
GAAGACCAGGACTTTGATTTGAGCCAGCTGCACAGGGGCCTGGATGCCCGACCGGAAGTGACTCGAAATG
ATGTGGCTCCCACCCTCATGAGCGTGCCCCAGTATCGTCCCCGTCCTGCCAATCCTGATGAAATTGGAAA
CTTCATCGATGAAAACCTGAAGGCAGCCGACAGCGACCCCACGGCACCCCCTTACGACTCTCTGTTGGTG
TTCGATTACGAGGGCAGTGGTTCTGAAGCCGCTAGCCTGAGCTCACTGAACTCCTCTGAGTCGGATCAGG
ACCAGGACTACGATTATCTGAACGAGTGGGGCAACCGATTCAAGAAGCTGGCGGACATGTACGGCGGTGG
CGAAGACGACTAGGGCCTCGAGGGCCAATTAATTAACTCTAGATAACTGATCATAATCAGCCATACCACA
TTTGTAGAGGTTTTACTTGCTTTAAAAAACCTCCCACACCTCCCCCTGAACCTGAAACATAAAATGAATG
CAATTGTTGTTGTTAACTTGTTTATTGCAGCTTATAATGGTTACAAATAAAGCAATAGCATCACAAATTT
CACAAATAAAGCATTTTTTTCACTGCATTCTAGTTGTGGTTTGTCCAAACTCATCAATGTATCTTAACGC
GTCGAGTGCATTCTAGTTGTGGTTTGTCCAAACTCATCAATGTATCTTATCATGTCTGTATACCGTCGAC
CTCTAGCTAGAGCTTGGCGTAATCATGGTCATAGCTGTTTCCTGTGTGAAATTGTTATCCGCTCACAATT
CCACACAACATACGAGCCGGAAGCATAAAGTGTAAAGCCTGGGGTGCCTAATGAGTGAGCTAACTCACAT
TAATTGCGTTGCGCTCACTGCCCGCTTTCCAGTCGGGAAACCTGTCGTGCCAGCTGCATTAATGAATCGG
CCAACGCGCGGGGAGAGGCGGTTTGCGTATTGGGCGCTCTTCCGCTTCCTCGCTCACTGACTCGCTGCGC
TCGGTCGTTCGGCTGCGGCGAGCGGTATCAGCTCACTCAAAGGCGGTAATACGGTTATCCACAGAATCAG
GGGATAACGCAGGAAAGAACATGTGAGCAAAAGGCCAGCAAAAGGCCAGGAACCGTAAAAAGGCCGCGTT
GCTGGCGTTTTTCCATAGGCTCCGCCCCCCTGACGAGCATCACAAAAATCGACGCTCAAGTCAGAGGTGG
CGAAACCCGACAGGACTATAAAGATACCAGGCGTTTCCCCCTGGAAGCTCCCTCGTGCGCTCTCCTGTTC
CGACCCTGCCGCTTACCGGATACCTGTCCGCCTTTCTCCCTTCGGGAAGCGTGGCGCTTTCTCAATGCTC
ACGCTGTAGGTATCTCAGTTCGGTGTAGGTCGTTCGCTCCAAGCTGGGCTGTGTGCACGAACCCCCCGTT
CAGCCCGACCGCTGCGCCTTATCCGGTAACTATCGTCTTGAGTCCAACCCGGTAAGACACGACTTATCGC
CACTGGCAGCAGCCACTGGTAACAGGATTAGCAGAGCGAGGTATGTAGGCGGTGCTACAGAGTTCTTGAA
GTGGTGGCCTAACTACGGCTACACTAGAAGGACAGTATTTGGTATCTGCGCTCTGCTGAAGCCAGTTACC
TTCGGAAAAAGAGTTGGTAGCTCTTGATCCGGCAAACAAACCACCGCTGGTAGCGGTGGTTTTTTTGTTT
GCAAGCAGCAGATTACGCGCAGAAAAAAAGGATCTCAAGAAGATCCTTTGATCTTTTCTACGGGGTCTGA
CGCTCAGTGGAACGAAAACTCACGTTAAGGGATTTTGGTCATGAGATTATCAAAAAGGATCTTCACCTAG
ATCCTTTTAAATTAAAAATGAAGTTTTAAATCAATCTAAAGTATATATGAGTAAACTTGGTCTGACAGTT
ACCAATGCTTAATCAGTGAGGCACCTATCTCAGCGATCTGTCTATTTCGTTCATCCATAGTTGCCTGACT
CCCCGTCGTGTAGATAACTACGATACGGGAGGGCTTACCATCTGGCCCCAGTGCTGCAATGATACCGCGA
GACCCACGCTCACCGGCTCCAGATTTATCAGCAATAAACCAGCCAGCCGGAAGGGCCGAGCGCAGAAGTG
GTCCTGCAACTTTATCCGCCTCCATCCAGTCTATTAATTGTTGCCGGGAAGCTAGAGTAAGTAGTTCGCC
AGTTAATAGTTTGCGCAACGTTGTTGCCATTGCTACAGGCATCGTGGTGTCACGCTCGTCGTTTGGTATG
GCTTCATTCAGCTCCGGTTCCCAACGATCAAGGCGAGTTACATGATCCCCCATGTTGTGCAAAAAAGCGG
TTAGCTCCTTCGGTCCTCCGATCGTTGTCAGAAGTAAGTTGGCCGCAGTGTTATCACTCATGGTTATGGC
AGCACTGCATAATTCTCTTACTGTCATGCCATCCGTAAGATGCTTTTCTGTGACTGGTGAGTACTCAACC
AAGTCATTCTGAGAATAGTGTATGCGGCGACCGAGTTGCTCTTGCCCGGCGTCAATACGGGATAATACCG
CGCCACATAGCAGAACTTTAAAAGTGCTCATCATTGGAAAACGTTCTTCGGGGCGAAAACTCTCAAGGAT
CTTACCGCTGTTGAGATCCAGTTCGATGTAACCCACTCGTGCACCCAACTGATCTTCAGCATCTTTTACT
TTCACCAGCGTTTCTGGGTGAGCAAAAACAGGAAGGCAAAATGCCGCAAAAAAGGGAATAAGGGCGACAC
GGAAATGTTGAATACTCATACTCTTCCTTTTTCAATATTATTGAAGCATTTATCAGGGTTATTGTCTCAT
GAGCGGATACATATTTGAATGTATTTAGAAAAATAAACAAATAGGGGTTCCGCGCACATTTCCCCGAAAA
GTGCCACCTGACGTC
Features (pLannotate 1.2.2; 22 found; start..end, strand, type, name):
     36..80      -  misc_feature   bom (fragment): basis of mobility region from pBR322
    235..614     +  enhancer       CMV enhancer: human cytomegalovirus immediate early enhancer
    615..818     +  promoter       CMV promoter: human cytomegalovirus (CMV) immediate early promoter
    814..847     +  LTR            5' LTR (truncated) (fragment): truncated 5' long terminal repeat (LTR) from HIV-1
    863..881     +  promoter       T7 promoter: promoter for bacteriophage T7 RNA polymerase
    954..1067    +  CDS            STIM1 (fragment): STIM1_HUMAN - Also known as GOK From Homo sapiens (Human).
   1053..1553    +  CDS            SAV_STRAV (fragment): Experimental evidence at protein level: Swiss-Prot protein existence level 1. The biological function of streptavidin is not known. Forms a strong non-covalent specific complex with biotin (one molecule of biotin per subunit of streptavidin). From Streptomyces avidinii.
   1646..1875    +  intron         chimeric intron: chimera between introns from adenovirus and immunoglobulin heavy chain genes
   2044..2506    +  misc_feature   IRES: internal ribosome entry site (IRES) of the encephalomyocarditis virus (EMCV)
   2533..2591    +  sig_peptide    IL-2 signal sequence: human interleukin-2 signal sequence
   2713..3417    +  CDS            mCherry: mCherry is a basic (constitutively fluorescent) red fluorescent protein published in 2004, derived from Discosoma sp.. It is reported to be a very rapidly-maturing monomer with low acid sensitivity.
   3427..5610    +  CDS            Cdh1 (fragment): CADH1_MOUSE - Experimental evidence at protein level: Swiss-Prot protein existence level 1. (Microbial infection) Does not function as a receptor for L.monocytogenes internalin A (InlA); mutating a single surface-exposed residue confers receptor activity to this protein and promotes uptake of the bacteria. From Mus musculus (Mouse).
   5648..5732    +  CDS            large T antigen (fragment): large T antigen from SV40 (simian virus 40)
   5755..5876    +  polyA_signal   SV40 poly(A) signal: SV40 polyadenylation signal
   5887..5938    +  polyA_signal   SV40 poly(A) signal (fragment): SV40 polyadenylation signal
   6002..6018    -  protein_bind   lac operator: The lac repressor binds to the lac operator to inhibit transcription in E. coli. This inhibition can be relieved by adding lactose or isopropyl-β-D-thiogalactopyranoside (IPTG). lac repressor encoded by lacI
   6026..6056    -  promoter       lac promoter: promoter for the E. coli lac operon
   6071..6092    -  protein_bind   CAP binding site: CAP binding activates transcription in the presence of cAMP. E. coli catabolite activator protein
   6105..6197    -  CDS            lacI (fragment): lac repressor; lacI; The lac repressor binds to the lac operator to inhibit transcription in E. coli. This inhibition can be relieved by adding lactose or isopropyl-β-D-thiogalactopyranoside (IPTG).
   6380..6968    -  rep_origin     ori: high-copy-number ColE1/pMB1/pBR322/pUC origin of replication
   7139..7999    -  CDS            AmpR: β-lactamase; bla; confers resistance to ampicillin, carbenicillin, and related antibiotics
   8000..8104    -  promoter       AmpR promoter: bla
