[The description below was written by a language model from this plasmid's Addgene catalogue record and pLannotate feature annotations shown in this document.]
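Description:
Str-KDEL_SBP-mCherry-Ecadherin is a bicistronic mammalian expression plasmid built on the pIRESneo3 backbone and designed for the RUSH (retention using selective hooks) system, which synchronizes the release of a secretory cargo from the endoplasmic reticulum. It is propagated in E. coli as a high-copy plasmid through a ColE1/pUC-type origin and selected with ampicillin via the β-lactamase gene. No neomycin resistance gene is annotated in the feature table. The position downstream of the IRES, which holds that marker in the parent vector, is instead occupied by the cargo cassette, so no mammalian selection marker is evident from the record.

A single transcript is driven by the CMV enhancer/promoter and terminated by an SV40 polyadenylation signal. The first cistron encodes the "hook": a streptavidin core preceded by a short fragment matching human STIM1, most likely serving as a signal sequence. According to the construct name it carries a KDEL ER-retention motif, although this motif is not separately annotated. A chimeric intron and an EMCV IRES follow, allowing translation of the second cistron, the "reporter". This consists of the human IL-2 signal sequence, a streptavidin binding peptide (SBP; listed in the catalogue but not annotated, presumably in the gap before mCherry), mCherry, and mouse E-cadherin (Cdh1, annotated as a fragment). The tags sit at the N-terminus and are therefore luminal, as the depositor notes.

In cells, the SBP tag binds the ER-resident streptavidin hook and holds the fluorescent E-cadherin in the ER. Adding biotin competes for streptavidin and releases the cargo in a synchronous wave. This allows E-cadherin trafficking through the secretory pathway to be followed by live imaging and quantified.
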