Addgene plasmid #65287: Str-KDEL_SBP-mCherry-Ecadherin
Purpose: synchronize trafficking of Ecadherin from the ER (RUSH system)
Depositing lab: Franck Perez. Publication: Synchronization of secretory protein traffic in populations of cells. Boncompain G, Divoux S, Gareil N, de Forges H, Lescure A, Latreche L, Mercanti V, Jollivet F, Raposo G, Perez F. Nat Methods. 2012 Mar 11;9(5):493-8. doi: 10.1038/nmeth.1928. PubMed 22406856.
Backbone
  Vector backbone: pIRESneo3
  Backbone manufacturer: Clontech
  Vector type: Mammalian Expression
Growth in bacteria
  Bacterial resistance: Ampicillin, 100 μg/mL
  Growth temperature: 37°C
  Growth strain: DH5alpha
  Copy number: High Copy
Gene/Insert
  Gene/Insert name: Ecadherin
  Species: M. musculus (mouse)
  Promoter: CMV
  Tag / fusion protein: IL-2 Signal Sequence and Streptavidin Binding Protein (SBP) (N terminal on insert); mCherry (N terminal on insert)
  Cloning method: Unknown
  Sequencing primers: 5′ mCherry-F; 3′ SV40pA-R
Terms and licenses: Academic/Nonprofit Terms; Industry Terms: Not Available to Industry
Depositor comments: luminal tagging
How to cite: Str-KDEL_SBP-mCherry-Ecadherin was a gift from Franck Perez (Addgene plasmid # 65287 ; http://n2t.net/addgene:65287 ; RRID:Addgene_65287)
