>Addgene plasmid #65287 | Str-KDEL_SBP-mCherry-Ecadherin | addgene partial sequence | sequence record 114809 | IRES-F 5'-TGGCTCTCCTCAAGCGTATT-3'
ATTGTATGGGATCTGATCTGGGGCCTCGGTGCACATGCTTTACATGTGTTTAGTCGAGGTTAAAAAAACG
TCTAGGCCCCCCGAACCACGGGGACGTGGTTTTCCTTTGAAAAACACGATGATAAGCTTGCCACAACCCG
GGAGGCGCGCCATGTACAGGATGCAACTCCTGTCTTGCATTGCACTAAGTCTTGCACTTGTCACGAATTC
CGACGAGAAGACCACTGGTTGGCGAGGTGGACACGTTGTTGAAGGACTGGCTGGGGAACTTGAACAACTT
CGTGCACGACTGGAGCATCACCCACAAGGTCAACGTGAACCACCTGCAGGTGTGAGCAAGGGCGAGGAGG
ATAACATGGCCATCATCAAGGAGTTCATGCGCTTCAAGGTGCACATGGAGGGCTCCGTGAACGGCCACGA
GTTCGAGATCGAGGGCGAGGGCGAGGGCCGCCCCTACGAGGGCACCCAGACCGCCAAGCTGAAGGTGACC
AAGGGTGGCCCCCTGCCCTTCGCCTGGGACATCCTGTCCCCTCAGTTCATGTACGGCTCCAAGGCCTACG
TGAAGCACCCCGCCGACATCCCCGACTACTTGAAGCTGTCCTTCCCCGAGGGCTTCAAGTGGGAGCGCGT
GATGAACTTCGAGGACGGCGGCGTGGTGACCGTGACCCAGGACTCCTCCCTACAGGACGGCGAGTTCATC
TACAAGGTGAAGCTGCGCGGCACCAACTT
