>Addgene plasmid #65287 | Str-KDEL_SBP-mCherry-Ecadherin | addgene partial sequence | sequence record 114811 | SV40pA-R 5'-GAAATTTGTGATGCTATTGC-3'
TTGCATTCATTTTATGTTTCAGGTTCAGGGGGAGGTGTGGGAGGTTTTTTAAAGCAAGTAAAACCTCTAC
AAATGTGGTATGGCTGATTATGATCAGTTATCTAGAGTTAATTAATTGGCCCTCGAGGCCCTAGTCGTCT
TCGCCACCGCCGTACATGTCCGCCAGCTTCTTGAATCGGTTGCCCCACTCGTTCAGATAATCGTAGTCCT
GGTCCTGATCCGACTCAGAGGAGTTCAGTGAGCTCAGGCTAGCGGCTTCAGAACCACTGCCCTCGTAATC
GAACACCAACAGAGAGTCGTAAGGGGGTGCCGTGGGGTCGCTGTCGGCTGCCTTCAGGTTTTCATCGATG
AAGTTTCCAATTTCATCAGGATTGGCAGGACGGGGACGATACTGGGGCACGCTCATGAGGGTGGGAGCCA
CATCATTTCGAGTCACTTCCGGTCGGGCATCCAGGCCCCTGTGCAGCTGGCTCAAATCAAAGTCCTGGTC
TTCTTCTCCACCTCCTTCTTCATCATAGTAATACACATTGTCCCGGGTATCATCATCTGGTGGCAGCAGG
GGCTCTTTGACCACCGTTCTCCTCCGTAGAAACAGTAGGAGCAGCAGGATCAGAATCAGCAGGGCGAGGA
TCCCTCCAAGGATTCCGAGGATGGCAGGAACTTGCAATCCTGCTGCCACGATTCCCGCCTTCATGCAGTT
GTTGACCGTCCCTTCACAGTCACACACATGGACGTCCAACGTGGTCACCTGGTC
