>Addgene plasmid #65287 | Str-KDEL_SBP-mCherry-Ecadherin | addgene partial sequence | sequence record 114813 | mCherry-F 5'-ccccgtaatgcagaagaaga-3'
GAGGACGGCGCCCTGAAGGGCGAGATCAAGCAGAGGCTGAAGCTGAAGGACGGCGGCCACTACGACGCTG
AGGTCAAGACCACCTACAAGGCCAAGAAGCCCGTGCAGCTGCCCGGCGCCTACAACGTCAACATCAAGTT
GGACATCACCTCCCACAACGAGGACTACACCATCGTGGAACAGTACGAACGCGCCGAGGGCCGCCACTCC
ACCGGCGGCATGGACGAGCTGTACAAGGGCCGGCCAGACTGGGTCATCCCTCCCATCAGCTGCCCCGAAA
ATGAAAAGGGTGAATTCCCAAAGAACCTGGTTCAGATCAAATCCAACAGGGACAAAGAAACAAAGGTTTT
CTACAGCATCACCGGCCAAGGAGCTGACAAACCCCCCGTTGGCGTTTTCATCATTGAGAGGGAGACAGGC
TGGCTGAAAGTGACACAGCCTCTGGATAGAGAAGCCATTGCCAAGTACATCCTCTATTCTCATGCCGTGT
CATCAAATGGGGAAGCGGTGGAGGATCCCATGGAGATAGTGATCACAGTGACAGATCAGAATGACAACAG
GCCAGAGTTTACCCAGGAGGTGTTTGAGGGATCCGTTGCAGAAGGCGCTGTTCCAGGAACCTCCGTGATG
AAGGTCTCAGCCACCGATGCAGACGATGACGTCAACACCTACAACGCTGCCATCGCCTACACCATCGTCA
GCCAGGATCCTGAGCTGCCTCACAAAAACATGTTCACTGTCAATAGGGACACCGGGGTCATCAGTGTGCT
CACCTCTGGGCTGGACCGAGAGAGTTACCCTACATACACTCT
